Addgene plasmid #152020: pGBW-m4133145
Purpose: Mammalian expression plasmid for SARS-CoV-2 E (envelope)
Depositing lab: Ginkgo Bioworks & Benjie Chen. Depositing organization: Ginkgo Bioworks.
Backbone
  Vector backbone: pTwist_CMV_Puro_6
  Backbone size w/o insert (bp): 6080
  Vector type: Mammalian Expression
  Selectable markers: Puromycin
Growth in bacteria
  Bacterial resistance: Ampicillin, 100 μg/mL
  Growth temperature: 37°C
  Growth strain: DH5alpha
  Copy number: High Copy
Gene/Insert
  Gene/Insert name: SARS-CoV-2 E (envelope) (alt names: envelope protein; E protein)
  Species: Severe acute respiratory syndrome coronavirus 2
  Insert size (bp): 221
  Mutation: wt
  Entrez Gene: E (a.k.a. GU280_gp04)
  Promoter: CMV
  Tag / fusion protein: Cleavable TEV;CBP (C terminal on backbone)
  Cloning method: Unknown
Resource information
  A portion of this plasmid was derived from a plasmid made by: GinkgoBioworks
Depositor comments: NCBI reference sequence: YP_009724392.1
How to cite: pGBW-m4133145 was a gift from Ginkgo Bioworks & Benjie Chen (Addgene plasmid # 152020 ; http://n2t.net/addgene:152020 ; RRID:Addgene_152020)
