[The description below was written by a language model from this plasmid's Addgene catalogue record and pLannotate feature annotations shown in this document.]
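Description:
pGBW-m4133145 is a mammalian expression plasmid built on the pTwist_CMV_Puro_6 backbone that carries the wild-type envelope (E) gene of SARS-CoV-2. It is propagated in E. coli through a high-copy ColE1/pUC-type origin and an ampicillin resistance (β-lactamase) gene. For selection of transfected mammalian cells it contains a separate cassette in which the human ubiquitin C promoter drives puromycin N-acetyltransferase, followed by a synthetic polyadenylation signal. The sequenced record is about 6.4 kb, consistent with the listed backbone plus a short insert.

The E open reading frame sits at the start of the annotated sequence. Because the plasmid is circular, it lies just downstream of the CMV immediate-early enhancer and promoter elements annotated at the end of the numbering; the annotation tool recognises these only as the enhancer plus a small fragment and a truncated CMV promoter form. According to the catalogue entry, the backbone supplies a C-terminal tag consisting of a TEV protease cleavage site and a calmodulin-binding peptide. The feature table detects only a fragment of the CBP coding region shortly after the E sequence and does not annotate the TEV site separately. An SV40 polyadenylation signal is annotated downstream, though on the reverse strand. The expression unit is flanked by bacterial and T7 transcription terminators and by short β-globin insulator elements, which help isolate it from neighbouring transcription units.

E is a small viroporin involved in virion assembly and budding. The tagged construct is suited to transient or puromycin-selected expression in mammalian cells, and the tag would allow calmodulin-affinity capture and protease removal, although the record states no purpose beyond mammalian expression.
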