Features (pLannotate 1.2.2; 20 found; start..end, strand, type, name):
      5..229     +  CDS            E: VEMP_SARS2 - Experimental evidence at protein level: Swiss-Prot protein existence level 1. Plays a central role in virus morphogenesis and assembly. Acts as a viroporin and self-assembles in host membranes forming pentameric protein-lipid pores that allow ion transport. Also plays a role in the induction of apoptosis (By similarity). Regulates the localization of S protein at cis-Golgi, the place of virus budding (PubMed:33229438). May act by slowing down the cell secretory pathway (PubMed:33229438). May interfere with tight-junction stability by interacting with host MPP5. This would result i
    257..273     +  CDS            CBP (fragment): calmodulin-binding peptide derived from skeletal muscle myosin light chain kinase; binds calmodulin with nanomolar affinity in the presence of calcium
    381..502     -  polyA_signal   SV40 poly(A) signal: SV40 polyadenylation signal
    525..594     -  CDS            large T antigen (fragment): large T antigen from SV40 (simian virus 40)
    617..663     +  terminator     T7 terminator: transcription terminator for bacteriophage T7 RNA polymerase
    693..829     +  terminator     rrnG terminator: transcription terminator from the E. coli ribosomal RNA rrnG operon (Albrechtsen et al., 1991)
    874..945     +  misc_feature   3' β-globin insulator: insulator downstream of the human β-globin locus (Farrell et al., 2002)
   1171..1759    -  rep_origin     ori: high-copy-number ColE1/pMB1/pBR322/pUC origin of replication
   1931..1995    -  CDS            bla(M) (fragment): β-lactamase lacking the signal sequence; bla(M); allows cytosolic expression of β-lactamase
   2259..3468    +  promoter       UbC promoter: human ubiquitin C promoter
   3472..4069    +  CDS            PuroR (fragment): puromycin N-acetyltransferase; pac from Streptomyces; confers resistance to puromycin
   4098..4146    +  polyA_signal   poly(A) signal: synthetic polyadenylation signal
   4412..5272    +  CDS            AmpR: β-lactamase; bla; confers resistance to ampicillin, carbenicillin, and related antibiotics
   5285..5421    +  terminator     rrnG terminator: transcription terminator from the E. coli ribosomal RNA rrnG operon (Albrechtsen et al., 1991)
   5566..5637    +  misc_feature   5' β-globin insulator: insulator upstream of the human β-globin locus (Farrell et al., 2002)
   5642..5688    -  terminator     T7 terminator: transcription terminator for bacteriophage T7 RNA polymerase
   5706..5754    -  polyA_signal   poly(A) signal: synthetic polyadenylation signal
   5835..6138    +  enhancer       CMV enhancer: human cytomegalovirus immediate early enhancer
   6211..6228    -  promoter       CMV promoter (fragment): human cytomegalovirus (CMV) immediate early promoter
   6291..6342    +  promoter       CMVd2 promoter: truncated human cytomegalovirus (CMV) immediate early promoter that yields moderately reduced expression relative to the full-length promoter
>Addgene plasmid #152020 | pGBW-m4133145 | depositor full sequence | sequence record 295032 | Full Sequence
CACCATGTACAGCTTTGTATCTGAAGAGACAGGCACTCTCATCGTTAATTCAGTGTTGCTGTTCCTGGCA
TTTGTGGTCTTCCTTTTAGTGACCCTAGCGATACTGACGGCCCTCCGGCTGTGCGCTTATTGTTGTAACA
TTGTCAACGTTAGTCTCGTGAAGCCCTCGTTCTACGTTTATTCCCGCGTGAAAAATCTAAACAGCTCCCG
TGTGCCTGATCTTCTTGTCGAAAACCTTTACTTTCAGTCGAAGAGGCGATGGAAAAAGAATTTTATCGCG
GTGAGTGCAGCCAACAGATTCAAAAAGATATCCTCGTCTGGTGCCCTCTAAGCTAGCTTGACTGACTGAG
ATACAGCGTACCTTCAGCTCACAGACATGATAAGATACATTGATGAGTTTGGACAAACCACAACTAGAAT
GCAGTGAAAAAAATGCTTTATTTGTGAAATTTGTGATGCTATTGCTTTATTTGTAACCATTATAAGCTGC
AATAAACAAGTTAACAACAACAATTGCATTCATTTTATGTTTCAGGTTCAGGGGGAGGTGTGGGAGGTTT
TTTAAAGCAAGTAAAACCTCTACAAATGTGGTATTGGCCCATCTCTATCGGTATCGTAGCATAACCCCTT
GGGGCCTCTAAACGGGTCTTGAGGGGTTTTTTGTGCCCCTCGGGCCGGATTGCTATCTACCGGCATTGGC
GCAGAAAAAAATGCCTGATGCGACGCTGCGCGTCTTATACTCCCACATATGCCAGATTCAGCAACGGATA
CGGCTTCCCCAACTTGCCCACTTCCATACGTGTCCTCCTTACCAGAAATTTATCCTTAAGGTCGTCAGCT
ATCCTGCAGGCGATCTCTCGATTTCGATCAAGACATTCCTTTAATGGTCTTTTCTGGACACCACTAGGGG
TCAGAAGTAGTTCATCAAACTTTCTTCCCTCCCTAATCTCATTGGTTACCTTGGGCTATCGAAACTTAAT
TAACCAGTCAAGTCAGCTACTTGGCGAGATCGACTTGTCTGGGTTTCGACTACGCTCAGAATTGCGTCAG
TCAAGTTCGATCTGGTCCTTGCTATTGCACCCGTTCTCCGATTACGAGTTTCATTTAAATCATGTGAGCA
AAAGGCCAGCAAAAGGCCAGGAACCGTAAAAAGGCCGCGTTGCTGGCGTTTTTCCATAGGCTCCGCCCCC
CTGACGAGCATCACAAAAATCGACGCTCAAGTCAGAGGTGGCGAAACCCGACAGGACTATAAAGATACCA
GGCGTTTCCCCCTGGAAGCTCCCTCGTGCGCTCTCCTGTTCCGACCCTGCCGCTTACCGGATACCTGTCC
GCCTTTCTCCCTTCGGGAAGCGTGGCGCTTTCTCATAGCTCACGCTGTAGGTATCTCAGTTCGGTGTAGG
TCGTTCGCTCCAAGCTGGGCTGTGTGCACGAACCCCCCGTTCAGCCCGACCGCTGCGCCTTATCCGGTAA
CTATCGTCTTGAGTCCAACCCGGTAAGACACGACTTATCGCCACTGGCAGCAGCCACTGGTAACAGGATT
AGCAGAGCGAGGTATGTAGGCGGTGCTACAGAGTTCTTGAAGTGGTGGCCTAACTACGGCTACACTAGAA
GAACAGTATTTGGTATCTGCGCTCTGCTGAAGCCAGTTACCTTCGGAAAAAGAGTTGGTAGCTCTTGATC
CGGCAAACAAACCACCGCTGGTAGCGGTGGTTTTTTTGTTTGCAAGCAGCAGATTACGCGCAGAAAAAAA
GGATCTCAAGAAGATCCTTTGATCTTTTCTACGGGGTCTGACGCTCAGTGGAACGAAAACTCACGTTAAG
GGATTTTGGTCATGAGATTATCAAAAAGGATCTTCACCTAGATCCTTTTAAATTAAAAATGAAGTTTTAA
ATCAATCTAAAGTATATATGAGTAAACTTGGTCTGACAGTTACCAATGCTTAATCAGTGAGGCACCTATC
TCAGCGATCTGTCTATTTCGTTCATCCATAGTTGCATTTAAATTTCCGAACTCTCCAAGGCCCTCGTCGG
AAAATCTTCAAACCTTTCGTCCGATCCATCTTGCAGGCTACCTCTCGAACGAACTATCGCAAGTCTCTTG
GCCGGCCTTGCGCCTTGGCTATTGCTTGGCAGCGCCTATCGCCAGGTATTACTCCAATCCCGAATATCCG
AGATCGGGATCACCCGAGAGAAGTTCAACCTACATCCTCAATCCCGATCTATCCGAGATCCGAGGAATAT
CGAAATCGGGGCGCGCCTGGCCTCCGCGCCGGGTTTTGGCGCCTCCCGCGGGCGCCCCCCTCGTCACGGC
GAGCGCTGCCACGTCAGACGAAGGGCGCAGGAGCGTCCTGATCCTTCCGCCCGGACGCTCAGGACAGCGG
CCCGCTGCTCATAAGACTCGGCCTTAGAACCCCAGTATCAGCAGAAGGACATTTTAGGACGGGACTTGGG
TGACTCTAGGGCACTGGTTTTCTTTCCAGAGAGCGGAACAGGCGAGGAAAAGTAGTCCCTTCTCGGCGAT
TCTGCGGAGGGATCTCCGTGGGGCGGTGAACGCCGATGATTATATAAGGACGCGCCGGGTGTGGCACAGC
TAGTTCCGTCGCAGCCGGGATTTGGGTCGCGGTTCTTGTTTGTGGATCGCTGTGATCGTCACTTGGTGAG
TAGCGGGCTGCTGGGCTGGCCGGGGCTTTCGTGGCCGCCGGGCCGCTCGGTGGGACGGAAGCGTGTGGAG
AGACCGCCAAGGGCTGTAGTCTGGGTCCGCGAGCAAGGTTGCCCTGAACTGGGGGTTGGGGGGAGCGCAG
CAAAATGGCGGCTGTTCCCGAGTCTTGAATGGAAGACGCTTGTGAGGCGGGCTGTGAGGTCGTTGAAACA
AGGTGGGGGGCATGGTGGGCGGCAAGAACCCAAGGTCTTGAGCCCTTCGCTAATGCGGGAAAGCTCTTAT
TCGGGTGAGATGGGCTGGGCACCATCTGGGGACCCTGACGTGAAGTTTGTCACTGACTGGAGAACTCGGT
TTGTCGTCTGTTGCGGGGGCGGCAGTTATGGCGGTGCCGTTGGGCAGTGCACCCGTACCTTTGGGAGCGC
GCGCCCTCGTCGTGTCGTGACGTCACCCGTTCTGTTGGCTTATAATGCAGGGTGGGGCCACCTGCCGGTA
GGTGTGCGGTAGGCTTTTCTCCGTCGCAGGACGCAGGGTTCGGGCCTAGGGTAGGCTCTCCTGAATCGAC
AGGCGCCGGACCTCTGGTGAGGGGAGGGATAAGTGAGGCGTCAGTTTCTTTGGTCGGTTTTATGTACCTA
TCTTCTTAAGTAGCTGAAGCTCCGGTTTTGAACTATGCGCTCGGGGTTGGCGAGTGTGTTTTGTGAAGTT
TTTTAGGCACCTTTTGAAATGTAATCATTTGGGTCAATATGTAATTTTCAGTGTTAGACTTGTAAATTGT
CCGCTAAATTCTGGCCGTTTTTGGCTTTTTTGTTAGACAACATGACCGAGTACAAGCCCACGGTGCGCCT
CGCCACCCGCGACGACGTCCCCAGGGCCGTACGCACCCTCGCCGCCGCGTTCGCCGACTACCCCGCCACG
CGCCACACCGTCGATCCGGACCGCCACATCGAGCGGGTCACCGAGCTGCAAGAACTCTTCCTCACGCGCG
TCGGGCTCGACATCGGCAAGGTGTGGGTCGCGGACGACGGCGCCGCGGTGGCGGTCTGGACCACGCCGGA
GAGCGTCGAAGCGGGGGCGGTGTTCGCCGAGATCGGCCCGCGCATGGCCGAGTTGAGCGGTTCCCGGCTG
GCCGCGCAGCAACAGATGGAGGGCCTCCTGGCGCCGCACCGGCCCAAGGAGCCCGCGTGGTTCCTGGCCA
CCGTCGGCGTCTCGCCCGACCACCAGGGCAAGGGTCTGGGCAGCGCCGTCGTGCTCCCCGGAGTGGAGGC
CGCCGAGCGCGCCGGGGTGCCCGCCTTCCTGGAGACCTCCGCGCCCCGCAACCTCCCCTTCTACGAGCGG
CTCGGCTTCACCGTCACCGCCGACGTCGAGGTGCCCGAAGGACCGCGCACCTGGTGCATGACCCGCAAGC
CCGGTGCCTAGGCTAGTATGTAAGCCTAGTCTTAGATAATAAAATCGCTATCCATCGAAGATGGATGTGT
GTTGGTTTTTTGTGTGTGTAACGCTAGGCGCGCCTGGTGTACCGAGAACGATCCTCTCAGTGCGAGTCTC
GACGATCCATATCGTTGCTTGGCAGTCAGCCAGTCGGAATCCAGCTTGGGACCCAGGAAGTCCAATCGTC
AGATATTGTACTCAAGCCTGGTCACGGCAGCGTACCGATCTGTTTAAACCTAGATATTGATAGTCTGATC
GGTCAACGTATAATCGAGTCCTAGCTTTTGCAAACATCTATCAAGAGACAGGATCAGCAGGAGGCTTTCG
CATGAGTATTCAACATTTCCGTGTCGCCCTTATTCCCTTTTTTGCGGCATTTTGCCTTCCTGTTTTTGCT
CACCCAGAAACGCTGGTGAAAGTAAAAGATGCTGAAGATCAGTTGGGTGCGCGAGTGGGTTACATCGAAC
TGGATCTCAACAGCGGTAAGATCCTTGAGAGTTTTCGCCCCGAAGAACGCTTTCCAATGATGAGCACTTT
TAAAGTTCTGCTATGTGGCGCGGTATTATCCCGTATTGACGCCGGGCAAGAGCAACTCGGTCGCCGCATA
CACTATTCTCAGAATGACTTGGTTGAGTATTCACCAGTCACAGAAAAGCATCTTACGGATGGCATGACAG
TAAGAGAATTATGCAGTGCTGCCATAACCATGAGTGATAACACTGCGGCCAACTTACTTCTGACAACGAT
TGGAGGACCGAAGGAGCTAACCGCTTTTTTGCACAACATGGGGGATCATGTAACTCGCCTTGATCGTTGG
GAACCGGAGCTGAATGAAGCCATACCAAACGACGAGCGTGACACCACGATGCCTGTAGCAATGGCAACAA
CCTTGCGTAAACTATTAACTGGCGAACTACTTACTCTAGCTTCCCGGCAACAGTTGATAGACTGGATGGA
GGCGGATAAAGTTGCAGGACCACTTCTGCGCTCGGCCCTTCCGGCTGGCTGGTTTATTGCTGATAAATCT
GGAGCCGGTGAGCGTGGGTCTCGCGGTATCATTGCAGCACTGGGGCCAGATGGTAAGCCCTCCCGTATCG
TAGTTATCTACACGACGGGGAGTCAGGCAACTATGGATGAACGAAATAGACAGATCGCTGAGATAGGTGC
CTCACTGATTAAGCATTGGTAACCGATTCTAGGTGCATTGGCGCAGAAAAAAATGCCTGATGCGACGCTG
CGCGTCTTATACTCCCACATATGCCAGATTCAGCAACGGATACGGCTTCCCCAACTTGCCCACTTCCATA
CGTGTCCTCCTTACCAGAAATTTATCCTTAAGATCGTTTAAACTCGACTCTGGCTCTATCGAATCTCCGT
CGTTTCGAGCTTACGCGAACAGCCGTGGCGCTCATTTGCTCGTCGGGCATCGAATCTCGTCAGCTATCGT
CAGCTTACCTTTTTGGCAGCGATCGCGGCTCCCGACATCTTGGACCATTAGCTCCACAGGTATCTTCTTC
CCTCTAGTGGTCATAACAGCAGCTTCAGCTACCTCTCAATTCAAAAAACCCCTCAAGACCCGTTTAGAGG
CCCCAAGGGGTTATGCTATCAATCGTTGCGTTACACACACAAAAAACCAACACACATCCATCTTCGATGG
ATAGCGATTTTATTATCTAACTGCTGATCGAGTGTAGCCAGATCTAGTAATCAATTACGGGGTCATTAGT
TCATAGCCCATATATGGAGTTCCGCGTTACATAACTTACGGTAAATGGCCCGCCTGGCTGACCGCCCAAC
GACCCCCGCCCATTGACGTCAATAATGACGTATGTTCCCATAGTAACGCCAATAGGGACTTTCCATTGAC
GTCAATGGGTGGAGTATTTACGGTAAACTGCCCACTTGGCAGTACATCAAGTGTATCATATGCCAAGTAC
GCCCCCTATTGACGTCAATGACGGTAAATGGCCCGCCTGGCATTATGCCCAGTACATGACCTTATGGGAC
TTTCCTACTTGGCAGTACATCTACGTATTAGTCATCGCTATTACCATGCTGATGCGGTTTTGGCAGTACA
TCAATGGGCGTGGATAGCGGTTTGACTCACGGGGATTTCCAAGTCTCCACCCCATTGACGTCAATGGGAG
TTTGTTTTGGCACCAAAATCAACGGGACTTTCCAAAATGTCGTAACAACTCCGCCCCATTGACGCAAATG
GGCGGTAGGCGTGTACGGTGGGAGGTCTATATAAGCAGAGCTGGTTTAGTGAACCGTCAGATCAGATCTT
TGTCGATCCTACCATCCACTCGACACACCCGCCAGCGGCCGC
